>Addgene plasmid #157382 | pD649-HAsp-LRRC24-COMP5AP-AviTag-9xHis | depositor full sequence | sequence record 303873 | Full Sequence
TTTCAATATTATTGAAGCATTTATCAGGGTTATTGTCTCATGAGCGGATACATATTTGAATGTATTTAGA
AAAATAAACAAATAGGGGTCAGTGTTACAACCAATTAACCAATTCTGAACATTATCGCGAGCCCATTTAT
ACCTGAATATGGCTCATAACACCCCTTGCTCATGACCAAAATCCCTTAACGTGAGTTACGCGCGCGTCGT
TCCACTGAGCGTCAGACCCCGTAGAAAAGATCAAAGGATCTTCTTGAGATCCTTTTTTTCTGCGCGTAAT
CTGCTGCTTGCAAACAAAAAAACCACCGCTACCAGCGGTGGTTTGTTTGCCGGATCAAGAGCTACCAACT
CTTTTTCCGAAGGTAACTGGCTTCAGCAGAGCGCAGATACCAAATACTGTTCTTCTAGTGTAGCCGTAGT
TAGCCCACCACTTCAAGAACTCTGTAGCACCGCCTACATACCTCGCTCTGCTAATCCTGTTACCAGTGGC
TGCTGCCAGTGGCGATAAGTCGTGTCTTACCGGGTTGGACTCAAGACGATAGTTACCGGATAAGGCGCAG
CGGTCGGGCTGAACGGGGGGTTCGTGCACACAGCCCAGCTTGGAGCGAACGACCTACACCGAACTGAGAT
ACCTACAGCGTGAGCTATGAGAAAGCGCCACGCTTCCCGAAGGGAGAAAGGCGGACAGGTATCCGGTAAG
CGGCAGGGTCGGAACAGGAGAGCGCACGAGGGAGCTTCCAGGGGGAAACGCCTGGTATCTTTATAGTCCT
GTCGGGTTTCGCCACCTCTGACTTGAGCGTCGATTTTTGTGATGCTCGTCAGGGGGGCGGAGCCTATGGA
AAAACGCCAGCAACGCGGCCTTTTTACGGTTCCTGGCCTTTTGCTGGCCTTTTGCTCACATGTTCTTTCC
TGCGTTATCCCCTGATTCTGTGGATAACCGTATTACCGCCTTTGAGTGAGCTGATACCGCTCGCCGCAGC
CGAACGACCGAGCGCAGCGAGTCAGTGAGCGAGGAAGCGGAAGGCGAGAGTAGGGAACTGCCAGGCATCA
AACTAAGCAGAAGGCCCCTGACGGATGGCCTTTTTGCGTTTCTACAAACTCTTTCTGTGTTGTAAAACGA
CGGCCAGTCTTAAGCTCGGGCCCCCTGGGCGGTTCTGATAACGAGTAATCGTTAATCCGCAAATAACGTA
AAAACCCGCTTCGGCGGGTTTTTTTATGGGGGGAGTTTAGGGAAAGAGCATTTGTCAGAATATTTAAGGG
CGCCTGTCACTTTGCTTGATATATGAGAATTATTTAACCTTATAAATGAGAAAAAAGCAACGCACTTTAA
ATAAGATACGTTGCTTTTTCGATTGATGAACACCTATAATTAAACTATTCATCTATTATTTATGATTTTT
TGTATATACAATATTTCTAGTTTGTTAAAGAGAATTAAGAAAATAAATCTCGAAAATAATAAAGGGAAAA
TCAGTTTTTGATATCAAAATTATACATGTCAACGATAATACAAAATATAATACAAACTATAAGATGTTAT
CAGTATTTATTATCATTTAGAATAAATTTTGTGTCGCCCTTAATTGTGAGCGGATAACAATTACGAGCTT
CATGCACAGTGGCGTTGACTCAATATTGGCCATTAGCCATATTATTCATTGGTTATATAGCATAAATCAA
TATTGGCTATTGGCCATTGCATACGTTGTATCTATATCATAATATGTACATTTATATTGGCTCATGTCCA
ATATGACCGCCATGTTGGCATTGATTATTGACTAGTTATTAATAGTAATCAATTACGGGGTCATTAGTTC
ATAGCCCATATATGGAGTTCCGCGTTACATAACTTACGGTAAATGGCCCGCCTGGCTGACCGCCCAACGA
CCCCCGCCCATTGACGTCAATAATGACGTATGTTCCCATAGTAACGCCAATAGGGACTTTCCATTGACGT
CAATGGGTGGAGTATTTACGGTAAACTGCCCACTTGGCAGTACATCAAGTGTATCATATGCCAAGTACGC
CCCCTATTGACGTCAATGACGGTAAATGGCCCGCCTGGCATTATGCCCAGTACATGACCTTATGGGACTT
TCCTACTTGGCAGTACATCTACGTATTAGTCATCGCTATTACCATGGTGATGCGGTTTTGGCAGTACATC
AATGGGCGTGGATAGCGGTTTGACTCACGGGGATTTCCAAGTCTCCACCCCATTGACGTCAATGGGAGTT
TGTTTTGGCACCAAAATCAACGGGACTTTCCAAAATGTCGTAACAACTCCGCCCCATTGACGCAAATGGG
CGGTAGGCGTGTACGGTGGGAGGTCTATATAAGCAGAGCTCGTTTAGTGAACCGTCAGATCGCCTGGAGA
CGCCATCCACGCTGTTTTGACCTCCATAGAAGACACCGGGACCGATCCAGCCTCCGCGGCCGGGAACGGT
GCATTGGAACGCGGATTCCCCGTGCCAAGAGTGACGTAAGTACCGCCTATAGAGTCTATAGGCCCACCCC
CTTGGCTTCGTTAGAACGCGGCTACAATTAATACATAACCTTATGTATCATACACATACGATTTAGGTGA
CACTATAGAATAACATCCACTTTGCCTTTCTCTCCACAGGTGTCCACTCCCAGGTCCAACTGCACCTCGG
TTCTATCGAAAACGCGCCTGCTAGCGCCACCATGAAGACCATCATTGCCCTGAGCTACATCTTCTGCCTG
GTGTTCGCTGCGGCCGCCGCTGGATGTCCTGCTGCCTGTAGATGTTACAGCGCCACAGTGGAATGTGGCG
CCCTGAGACTGAGAGTGGTGCCTCTTGGAATCCCTCCTGGCACACAGACCCTGTTTCTGCAAGACAACAA
TATCGCCCGGCTGGAACCTGGTGCTCTGGCTCCTCTTGCTGCCCTGAGAAGGCTGTACCTGCACAACAAT
AGCCTGAGAGCCCTGGAAGCCGGCGCTTTTAGAGCACAGCCTAGACTGCTGGAACTGGCCCTGACCTCTA
ACAGACTGAGGGGACTGAGAAGCGGCGCCTTTGTTGGACTGGCACAGCTGAGAGTGCTGTATCTGGCCGG
AAATCAGCTGGCCAGGCTGCTGGATTTCACCTTCCTGCATCTGCCCCGGCTGCAAGAGCTGCACCTCCAA
GAGAATAGCATCGAGCTGCTGGAAGATCAGGCCCTGGCCGGACTTTCTTCTCTGGCTCTGCTGGACCTGA
GCAGAAACCAGCTGGGCACAATCAGCAGAGAAGCTCTGCAGCCTCTGGCCTCTCTGCAGGTTCTGAGGCT
GACCGAGAATCCTTGGAGATGCGATTGCGCCCTGCATTGGCTCGGCGCTTGGATCAAAGAAGGCGGCCAG
AGACTGCTGACCAGCCGGGATAGAAAGATCATGTGTGCCGAGCCTCCAAGGCTGGCCCTGCAATCTCTGC
TCGATGTGTCCCACAGCTCCCTGATCTGTATCCCTCCATCCGTGCATGTGCAGCCACTGGAACTGACAGC
CAACCTGGGCGAAGATCTGAGAGTTGCCTGTCAGGCCTCTGGCTATCCTCAGCCTCTCGTGACTTGGAGA
AAGGTGCCCCAGCCTAGAGAGGGCAGACCTAGAGCACAAGCTCAACTGGAAGGCGGACTGCTCGGACTCG
GAGGACATTCTGCCTCTGATACCGGCAGCGGCATGCTGTTTCTGAGCAACATTACACTGGCCCACGCCGG
GAAGTACGAGTGTGAAGCTTCTAATGCCGGCGGAGCCGCCAGAGTGCCTTTCAGACTGCTTGTGAACGCC
AGCAGACAGCAGCCTCAACAGCCTGCTCAACCTCCACCTCCTGCTGCTAGACCAGCTGGATCTGAACCTA
GACCTGAGGCCGGCTCTATGGCCTTTAGAGCCCTTGGAGTGGCCACACAGACAGGCGCGCCGGAAGATCA
AGTTGATCCAAGATTGATTGATGGCAAGGGCGGATCTCTGGAGGTGCTGTTCCAGGGACCAGGCGGAAGC
GGCAATCCCGGCGGCGATCTGGCCCCCCAGATGCTGCGCGAGCTGCAGGAGACCAATGCCGCCCTGCAGG
ACGTGCGCGAGCTGCTGCGCCACCGCGTGAAGGAGATCACCTTCCTGAAGAACACCGTGATGGAGTGCGA
CGCCTGCGGTATGCAGCCCTCTAGAGGCTCCGGCTCCATCATCCCAGTTGAGGAGGAGAACCCGGACTTC
TGGAACCGCGAGGCAGCCGAGGCCCTGGGTGCCGCCAAGAAGCTGCAGCCTGCACAGACAGCCGCCAAGA
ACCTCATCATCTTCCTGGGCGATGGGATGGGGGTGTCTACGGTGACAGCTGCCAGGATCCTAAAAGGGCA
GAAGAAGGACAAACTGGGGCCTGAGATACCCCTGGCCATGGACCGCTTCCCATATGTGGCTCTGTCCAAG
ACATACAATGTAGACAAACATGTGCCAGACAGTGGAGCCACAGCCACGGCCTACCTGTGCGGGGTCAAGG
GCAACTTCCAGACCATTGGCTTGAGTGCAGCCGCCCGCTTTAACCAGTGCAACACGACACGCGGCAACGA
GGTCATCTCCGTGATGAATCGGGCCAAGAAAGCAGGGAAGTCAGTGGGAGTGGTAACCACCACACGAGTG
CAGCACGCCTCGCCAGCCGGCACCTACGCCCACACGGTGAACCGCAACTGGTACTCGGACGCCGACGTGC
CTGCCTCGGCCCGCCAGGAGGGGTGCCAGGACATCGCTACGCAGCTCATCTCCAACATGGACATTGACGT
GATCCTAGGTGGAGGCCGAAAGTACATGTTTCGCATGGGAACCCCAGACCCTGAGTACCCAGATGACTAC
AGCCAAGGTGGGACCAGGCTGGACGGGAAGAATCTGGTGCAGGAATGGCTGGCGAAGCGCCAGGGTGCCC
GGTATGTGTGGAACCGCACTGAGCTCATGCAGGCTTCCCTGGACCCGTCTGTGACCCATCTCATGGGTCT
CTTTGAGCCTGGAGACATGAAATACGAGATCCACCGAGACTCCACACTGGACCCCTCCCTGATGGAGATG
ACAGAGGCTGCCCTGCGCCTGCTGAGCAGGAACCCCCGCGGCTTCTTCCTCTTCGTGGAGGGTGGTCGCA
TCGACCATGGTCATCATGAAAGCAGGGCTTACCGGGCACTGACTGAGACGATCATGTTCGACGACGCCAT
TGAGAGGGCGGGCCAGCTCACCAGCGAGGAGGACACGCTGAGCCTCGTCACTGCCGACCACTCCCACGTC
TTCTCCTTCGGAGGCTACCCCCTGCGAGGGAGCTCCATCTTCGGGCTGGCCCCTGGCAAGGCCCGGGACA
GGAAGGCCTACACGGTCCTCCTATACGGAAACGGTCCAGGCTATGTGCTCAAGGACGGCGCCCGGCCGGA
TGTTACCGAGAGCGAGAGCGGGAGCCCCGAGTATCGGCAGCAGTCAGCAGTGCCCCTGGACGAAGAGACC
CACGCAGGCGAGGACGTGGCGGTGTTCGCGCGCGGCCCGCAGGCGCACCTGGTTCACGGCGTGCAGGAGC
AGACCTTCATAGCGCACGTCATGGCCTTCGCCGCCTGCCTGGAGCCCTACACCGCCTGCGACCTGGCGCC
CCCCGCCGGCACCACCGACGCCGCGCACCCGGGTGGCGGAGGACTGAACGACATCTTCGAGGCTCAGAAA
ATCGAATGGCACGAACATCACCATCACCATCACCATCACCATTAAGGCCGGCCTGTAGTCACTGGCACAA
CGCGTTACCCGGTAAGCCAATCGGGTATACACGGTCGTCATACTGCAGACAGGGTTCTTCTACTTTGCAA
GATAGTCTTGAGTAGTAAAATAAATAGATAGAGAAAATCAGCCTCGACTGTGCCTTCTAGTTGCCAGCCA
TCTGTTGTTTGCCCCTCCCCCGTGCCTTCCTTGACCCTGGAAGGTGCCACTCCCACTGTCCTTTCCTAAT
AAAATGAGGAAATTGCATCACAACACTCAACCCTATCTCGGTCTATTCTTTTGATTTATAAGGGATTTTG
CCGATTTCGGCCTATTGGTTAAAAAATGAGCTGATTTAACAAAAATTTAACGCGAATTAATTCTGTGGAA
TGTGTGTCAGTTAGGGTGTGGAAAGTCCCCAGGCTCCCCAGCAGGCAGAAGTATGCAAAGCATGCATCTC
AATTAGTCAGCAACCAGGTGTGGAAAGTCCCCAGGCTCCCCAGCAGGCAGAAGTATGCAAAGCATGCATC
TCAATTAGTCAGCAACCATAGTCCCGCCCCTAACTCCGCCCATCCCGCCCCTAACTCCGCCCAGTTCCGC
CCATTCTCCGCCCCATGGCTGACTAATTTTTTTTATTTATGCAGAGGCCGAGGCCGCCTCTGCCTCTGAG
CTATTCCAGAAGTAGTGAGGAGGCTTTTTTGGAGGCCTAGGCTTTTGCAAAAAGCTCCCGGGAGCTTGTA
TATCCATTTTCGGATCTGATCAGCACGTGTTGACAATTAATCATCGGCATAGTATATCGGCATAGTATAA
TACGACAAGGTGAGGAACTAAACCATGACCGAGTACAAGCCCACGGTGCGCCTCGCCACCCGCGACGACG
TCCCCAGGGCCGTACGCACCCTCGCCGCCGCGTTCGCCGACTACCCCGCCACGCGCCACACCGTCGATCC
GGACCGCCACATCGAGCGGGTCACCGAGCTGCAAGAACTCTTCCTCACGCGCGTCGGGCTCGACATCGGC
AAGGTGTGGGTCGCGGACGACGGCGCCGCGGTGGCGGTCTGGACCACGCCGGAGAGCGTCGAAGCGGGGG
CGGTGTTCGCCGAGATCGGCCCGCGCATGGCCGAGTTGAGCGGTTCCCGGCTGGCCGCGCAGCAACAGAT
GGAAGGCCTCCTGGCGCCGCACCGGCCCAAGGAGCCCGCGTGGTTCCTGGCCACCGTCGGCGTCTCGCCC
GACCACCAGGGCAAGGGTCTGGGCAGCGCCGTCGTGCTCCCCGGAGTGGAGGCGGCCGAGCGCGCCGGGG
TGCCCGCCTTCCTGGAGACATCCGCGCCCCGCAACCTCCCCTTCTACGAGCGGCTCGGCTTCACCGTCAC
CGCCGACGTCGAGGTGCCCGAAGGACCGCGCACCTGGTGCATGACCCGCAAGCCCGGTGCCTGACACGTG
CTACGAGATTTCGATTCCACCGCCGCCTTCTATGAAAGGTTGGGCTTCGGAATCGTTTTCCGGGACGCCG
GCTGGATGATCCTCCAGCGCGGGGATCTCATGCTGGAGTTCTTCGCCCACCCCAACTTGTTTATTGCAGC
TTATAATGGTTACAAATAAAGCAATAGCATCACAAATTTCACAAATAAAGCATTTTTTTCACTGCATTCT
AGTTGTGGTTTGTCCAAACTCATCAATGTATCTTATCATGTCTGTATACCGTCGACCTCTAGCTAGAGCT
TGGCGTAATCATGGTCATTACCAATGCTTAATCAGTGAGGCACCTATCTCAGCGATCTGTCTATTTCGTT
CATCCATAGTTGCCTGACTCCCCGTCGTGTAGATAACTACGATACGGGAGGGCTTACCATCTGGCCCCAG
CGCTGCGATGATACCGCGAGAACCACGCTCACCGGCTCCGGATTTATCAGCAATAAACCAGCCAGCCGGA
AGGGCCGAGCGCAGAAGTGGTCCTGCAACTTTATCCGCCTCCATCCAGTCTATTAATTGTTGCCGGGAAG
CTAGAGTAAGTAGTTCGCCAGTTAATAGTTTGCGCAACGTTGTTGCCATCGCTACAGGCATCGTGGTGTC
ACGCTCGTCGTTTGGTATGGCTTCATTCAGCTCCGGTTCCCAACGATCAAGGCGAGTTACATGATCCCCC
ATGTTGTGCAAAAAAGCGGTTAGCTCCTTCGGTCCTCCGATCGTTGTCAGAAGTAAGTTGGCCGCAGTGT
TATCACTCATGGTTATGGCAGCACTGCATAATTCTCTTACTGTCATGCCATCCGTAAGATGCTTTTCTGT
GACTGGTGAGTACTCAACCAAGTCATTCTGAGAATAGTGTATGCGGCGACCGAGTTGCTCTTGCCCGGCG
TCAATACGGGATAATACCGCGCCACATAGCAGAACTTTAAAAGTGCTCATCATTGGAAAACGTTCTTCGG
GGCGAAAACTCTCAAGGATCTTACCGCTGTTGAGATCCAGTTCGATGTAACCCACTCGTGCACCCAACTG
ATCTTCAGCATCTTTTACTTTCACCAGCGTTTCTGGGTGAGCAAAAACAGGAAGGCAAAATGCCGCAAAA
AAGGGAATAAGGGCGACACGGAAATGTTGAATACTCATATTCTTCCTT
Features (pLannotate 1.2.2; 24 found; start..end, strand, type, name):
    119..143     -  CDS            KanR (fragment): aminoglycoside phosphotransferase; aph(3')-Ia; confers resistance to kanamycin
    254..842     +  rep_origin     ori: high-copy-number ColE1/pMB1/pBR322/pUC origin of replication
   1067..1084    +  terminator     rrnB T2 terminator (fragment): transcription terminator T2 from the E. coli rrnB gene
   1109..1128    -  CDS            lacZα (fragment): LacZα fragment of β-galactosidase; lacZ fragment
   1584..1600    +  protein_bind   lac operator: The lac repressor binds to the lac operator to inhibit transcription in E. coli. This inhibition can be relieved by adding lactose or isopropyl-β-D-thiogalactopyranoside (IPTG). lac repressor encoded by lacI
   1843..2146    +  enhancer       CMV enhancer: human cytomegalovirus immediate early enhancer
   2147..2350    +  promoter       CMV promoter: human cytomegalovirus (CMV) immediate early promoter
   2486..2529    +  intron         CMV intron (fragment): modified intron A from human cytomegalovirus
   2581..2599    +  promoter       SP6 promoter: promoter for bacteriophage SP6 RNA polymerase
   2603..2640    +  CDS            IgH signal sequence (fragment): signal sequence from the mouse immunoglobulin heavy chain variable region
   2707..3903    +  CDS            LRRC24 (fragment): LRC24_HUMAN - Experimental evidence at transcript level: Swiss-Prot protein existence level 2. From Homo sapiens (Human).
   4000..4179    +  CDS            Comp (fragment): COMP_RAT - Experimental evidence at protein level: Swiss-Prot protein existence level 1. May play a role in the structural integrity of cartilage via its interaction with other extracellular matrix proteins such as the collagens and fibronectin. Can mediate the interaction of chondrocytes with the cartilage extracellular matrix through interaction with cell surface integrin receptors. Could play a role in the pathogenesis of osteoarthritis. Potent suppressor of apoptosis in both primary chondrocytes and transformed cells. Suppresses apoptosis by blocking the activation of caspase-3 and by indu
   4167..5619    +  CDS            SEAP (fragment): secreted alkaline phosphatase from human placenta The natural enzyme has a C-terminal transmembrane sequence that is replaced by a GPI anchor.
   5644..5685    +  CDS            AviTag™ (fragment): peptide tag that allows for enzymatic biotinylation
   5689..5712    +  CDS            8xHis: 8xHis affinity tag
   5858..5969    +  polyA_signal   bGH poly(A) signal: bovine growth hormone polyadenylation signal
   5970..6078    +  rep_origin     f1 ori (fragment): f1 bacteriophage origin of replication; arrow indicates direction of (+) strand synthesis
   6092..6421    +  promoter       SV40 promoter: SV40 enhancer and early promoter
   6469..6516    +  promoter       EM7 promoter: synthetic bacterial promoter&nbsp
   6535..7134    +  CDS            PuroR (fragment): puromycin N-acetyltransferase; pac from Streptomyces; confers resistance to puromycin
   7144..7269    +  CDS            ble (fragment): BLE_KLEPN - Experimental evidence at protein level: Swiss-Prot protein existence level 1. Binding protein with a strong affinity to the bleomycin family of antibiotics. Binds to CL990; an antimitotic-antibiotic compound. From Klebsiella pneumoniae.
   7264..7385    +  polyA_signal   SV40 poly(A) signal: SV40 polyadenylation signal
   7438..8298    -  CDS            AmpR: β-lactamase; bla; confers resistance to ampicillin, carbenicillin, and related antibiotics
   8301..89      -  promoter       AmpR promoter (fragment) (across the origin): bla
