[The description below was written by a language model from this plasmid's Addgene catalogue record and pLannotate feature annotations shown in this document.]
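Description:
pD649-HAsp-LRRC24-COMP5AP-AviTag-9xHis is a mammalian expression plasmid built on the pD649 backbone for producing the extracellular domain of the human cell-surface protein LRRC24 as a secreted, multimerised fusion protein. It is maintained in E. coli as a high-copy plasmid through a ColE1/pUC-type origin and selected with ampicillin via a full-length β-lactamase gene. The annotation also shows an SV40 early promoter/EM7 promoter cassette driving a puromycin N-acetyltransferase sequence followed by an SV40 polyadenylation signal, which could allow puromycin selection in mammalian cells, although the catalogue entry does not list a mammalian marker. Short fragments of KanR, lacZα, ble and an f1 origin appear to be backbone remnants rather than functional elements. The depositor notes that some plasmids in this collection may carry an IS4-like transposase upstream of the CMV promoter; no such feature is annotated here.

Expression is driven by the CMV enhancer/promoter with a portion of CMV intron A, and an SP6 promoter sits just upstream of the coding region, where it also serves as a sequencing primer site. The open reading frame begins with a secretion signal (named HAsp in the construct; the annotation tool matched it partially to an immunoglobulin heavy-chain leader), followed by the LRRC24 ectodomain cloned between retained NotI and AscI sites. Downstream, backbone-encoded modules add the coiled-coil region of rat cartilage oligomeric matrix protein, which assembles fusions into pentamers, human placental alkaline phosphatase as an enzymatic reporter, an AviTag for site-specific biotinylation, and a polyhistidine tag for purification, ending at a bGH polyadenylation signal. Such high-avidity, AP-tagged secreted proteins are suited to detecting weak extracellular receptor–ligand interactions, consistent with the associated human IgSF cell-surface interactome screen.
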