Addgene plasmid #157382: pD649-HAsp-LRRC24-COMP5AP-AviTag-9xHis
Purpose: Mammalian expression of cell-surface protein extracellular domain fused to COMP5AP-AviTag-9xHis. Protein is secreted from cells.
Depositing lab: Chris Garcia. Depositing organization: Stanford University. Publication: A Human IgSF Cell-Surface Interactome Reveals a Complex Network of Protein-Protein Interactions. Wojtowicz WM, Vielmetter J, Fernandes RA, Siepe DH, Eastman CL, Chisholm GB, Cox S, Klock H, Anderson PW, Rue SM, Miller JJ, Glaser SM, Bragstad ML, Vance J, Lam AW, Lesley SA, Zinn K, Garcia KC. Cell. 2020 Aug 20;182(4):1027-1043.e17. doi: 10.1016/j.cell.2020.07.025. PubMed 32822567.
Backbone
  Vector backbone: pD649
  Backbone size w/o insert (bp): 7153
  Vector type: Mammalian Expression
Growth in bacteria
  Bacterial resistance: Ampicillin, 100 μg/mL
  Growth temperature: 37°C
  Growth strain: DH5alpha
  Copy number: High Copy
Gene/Insert
  Gene/Insert name: LRRC24 (alt name: LRC24)
  Species: H. sapiens (human)
  Insert size (bp): 1155
  Entrez Gene: LRRC24 (a.k.a. LRRC14OS)
  Promoter: CMV/SP6
  Tag / fusion protein: COMP5AP-AviTag-9xHis (C terminal on backbone)
  Cloning method: Restriction Enzyme; 5′ cloning site GCGGCCGC (not destroyed); 3′ cloning site GGCGCGCC (not destroyed)
  Sequencing primers: 5′ ATTTAGGTGACACTATAG; 3′ CGTCGCACTCCATCACGGTG
Resource information
  A portion of this plasmid was derived from a plasmid made by: synthesis by ThermoFisher
Terms and licenses: Academic/Nonprofit Terms; Industry Terms: Not Available to Industry
Depositor comments: Some plasmids in this collection may have an IS4-like element ISVsa5 family transposase upstream of the CMV promoter.
How to cite: pD649-HAsp-LRRC24-COMP5AP-AviTag-9xHis was a gift from Chris Garcia (Addgene plasmid # 157382 ; http://n2t.net/addgene:157382 ; RRID:Addgene_157382)
