>Addgene plasmid #157382 | pD649-HAsp-LRRC24-COMP5AP-AviTag-9xHis | depositor partial sequence | sequence record 303874 | insert (extracellular domain)
GCTGGATGTCCTGCTGCCTGTAGATGTTACAGCGCCACAGTGGAATGTGGCGCCCTGAGACTGAGAGTGG
TGCCTCTTGGAATCCCTCCTGGCACACAGACCCTGTTTCTGCAAGACAACAATATCGCCCGGCTGGAACC
TGGTGCTCTGGCTCCTCTTGCTGCCCTGAGAAGGCTGTACCTGCACAACAATAGCCTGAGAGCCCTGGAA
GCCGGCGCTTTTAGAGCACAGCCTAGACTGCTGGAACTGGCCCTGACCTCTAACAGACTGAGGGGACTGA
GAAGCGGCGCCTTTGTTGGACTGGCACAGCTGAGAGTGCTGTATCTGGCCGGAAATCAGCTGGCCAGGCT
GCTGGATTTCACCTTCCTGCATCTGCCCCGGCTGCAAGAGCTGCACCTCCAAGAGAATAGCATCGAGCTG
CTGGAAGATCAGGCCCTGGCCGGACTTTCTTCTCTGGCTCTGCTGGACCTGAGCAGAAACCAGCTGGGCA
CAATCAGCAGAGAAGCTCTGCAGCCTCTGGCCTCTCTGCAGGTTCTGAGGCTGACCGAGAATCCTTGGAG
ATGCGATTGCGCCCTGCATTGGCTCGGCGCTTGGATCAAAGAAGGCGGCCAGAGACTGCTGACCAGCCGG
GATAGAAAGATCATGTGTGCCGAGCCTCCAAGGCTGGCCCTGCAATCTCTGCTCGATGTGTCCCACAGCT
CCCTGATCTGTATCCCTCCATCCGTGCATGTGCAGCCACTGGAACTGACAGCCAACCTGGGCGAAGATCT
GAGAGTTGCCTGTCAGGCCTCTGGCTATCCTCAGCCTCTCGTGACTTGGAGAAAGGTGCCCCAGCCTAGA
GAGGGCAGACCTAGAGCACAAGCTCAACTGGAAGGCGGACTGCTCGGACTCGGAGGACATTCTGCCTCTG
ATACCGGCAGCGGCATGCTGTTTCTGAGCAACATTACACTGGCCCACGCCGGGAAGTACGAGTGTGAAGC
TTCTAATGCCGGCGGAGCCGCCAGAGTGCCTTTCAGACTGCTTGTGAACGCCAGCAGACAGCAGCCTCAA
CAGCCTGCTCAACCTCCACCTCCTGCTGCTAGACCAGCTGGATCTGAACCTAGACCTGAGGCCGGCTCTA
TGGCCTTTAGAGCCCTTGGAGTGGCCACACAGACA
